Addgene plasmid #108180: UBQ10:sXVE:(MCS)-3xHA-S11
Purpose: (Empty Backbone) Binary vectors used for the inducible expression of tripartite split-sfGFP components (with a 3xHA tag) in plants
Depositing lab: Tzu-Yin Liu. Depositing organization: National Tsing Hua University. Publication: Detection of membrane protein-protein interaction in planta based on dual intein-coupled tripartite split-GFP association. Liu TY, Chou WC, Chen WY, Chu CY, Dai CY, Wu PY. Plant J. 2018 Feb 16. doi: 10.1111/tpj.13874. PubMed 29451720.
Backbone
  Vector backbone: UBQ10:sXVE:GFPc:Kan
  Backbone manufacturer: Jörg Kudla
  Backbone size (bp): 14559
  Vector type: Plant Expression, Synthetic Biology
  Promoter: UBQ10:sXVE
  Selectable markers: Kanamycin
Growth in bacteria
  Bacterial resistance: Kanamycin, 50 μg/mL
  Growth temperature: 37°C
  Growth strain: DH5alpha
  Copy number: Low Copy
Gene/Insert
  Cloning method: Restriction Enzyme
  Sequencing primers: 5′ cttcgcaagacccttcc; 3′ TCGCGTATTAAATGTATAATTGCGGGACTC
Terms and licenses: Academic/Nonprofit Terms; Industry Terms: Not Available to Industry
How to cite: UBQ10:sXVE:(MCS)-3xHA-S11 was a gift from Tzu-Yin Liu (Addgene plasmid # 108180 ; http://n2t.net/addgene:108180 ; RRID:Addgene_108180)
