[The description below was written by a language model from this plasmid's Addgene catalogue record and pLannotate feature annotations shown in this document.]
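Description:
UBQ10:sXVE:(MCS)-3xHA-S11 is an empty-backbone binary vector for Agrobacterium-mediated plant expression, derived from UBQ10:sXVE:GFPc:Kan and about 14.6 kb in size. Its non-T-DNA portion is a broad-host-range IncP-type replicon: oriV with the trans-acting replication protein trfA, plus oriT and traJ for conjugal transfer. This fits its listing as a low-copy plasmid. Bacterial selection relies on an aphA-3 kanamycin resistance gene. The automated annotation also picks up backbone remnants (an IS1 element, tetA/tetR fragments, a partial ColE1-type ori, lacZα and M13 ori fragments) that appear to be inherited rather than functional design elements. Within the nopaline-type left and right T-DNA borders, a NOS promoter-driven nptII (NeoR/KanR) cassette, followed by the gene 7 terminator, provides kanamycin selection in plants.

The payload is an estradiol-inducible two-component system. According to the record, the UBQ10 promoter drives the sXVE chimeric activator. The annotation detects its LexA DNA-binding portion and the human estrogen receptor ligand-binding region, terminated by the pea rbcS-E9 terminator; the UBQ10 promoter and an activation domain were not annotated. Downstream lies the responsive unit, a minimal CaMV 35S promoter. The short GAL1/GAL10 hits just upstream of it are probably spurious matches to the operator region. After the minimal promoter come a multiple cloning site, a 3xHA epitope tag, GFP11 (the S11 β-strand of superfolder GFP) and the NOS terminator. A coding sequence cloned by restriction enzymes into the MCS is therefore expressed on induction as a C-terminal 3xHA-S11 fusion. The fusion can be detected with anti-HA antibodies and serves as one component of a tripartite split-sfGFP assay for protein-protein interactions, including those of membrane proteins, in planta.
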