Features (pLannotate 1.2.2; 34 found; start..end, strand, type, name):
     28..820     -  CDS            NeoR/KanR (fragment): aminoglycoside phosphotransferase from Tn5; aph(3')-II (or nptII); confers resistance to neomycin, kanamycin, and G418 (Geneticin®)
    881..1060    -  promoter       NOS promoter: nopaline synthase promoter
   1140..1484    -  CDS            tnpA (fragment): TN5P_ECOLX - Also known as tnp. Experimental evidence at protein level: Swiss-Prot protein existence level 1. Mediates transposition of transposon Tn5 by a 'cut and paste' mechanism. First, the monomeric transposase binds the 19 bp inverted DNA repeats flanking the transposon. Then, dimerization of the DNA- bound transposase creates a synaptic DNA complex. After nicking of the first DNA strand, excision of the transposon proceeds through a series of intermediates. The transposase then mediates the insertion of the transposon at a new site by strand transfer. The activity of the wild- type tran
   2114..2374    +  CDS            lexA (fragment): LEXA_ECOLI - Also known as exrA, spr, tsl, umuA. Experimental evidence at protein level: Swiss-Prot protein existence level 1. Represses a number of genes involved in the response to DNA damage (SOS response), including recA and lexA. Binds to the 16 bp palindromic sequence 5'-CTGTATATATATACAG-3'. In the presence of single- stranded DNA, RecA interacts with LexA causing an autocatalytic cleavage which disrupts the DNA-binding part of LexA, leading to derepression of the SOS regulon and eventually DNA repair. Implicated in hydroxy radical-mediated cell death induced by hydroxyurea treatment (Pu
   2621..3562    +  CDS            ESR1 (fragment): ESR1_HUMAN - Also known as ESR, NR3A1. Experimental evidence at protein level: Swiss-Prot protein existence level 1. [Isoform 3]: Involved in activation of NOS3 and endothelial nitric oxide production (PubMed:21937726). Isoforms lacking one or several functional domains are thought to modulate transcriptional activity by competitive ligand or DNA binding and/or heterodimerization with the full-length receptor (PubMed:10970861). Binds to ERE and inhibits isoform 1 (PubMed:10970861). From Homo sapiens (Human).
   3589..3678    +  CDS            NR3C1 (fragment): GCR_RABIT - Also known as GRL. Experimental evidence at protein level: Swiss-Prot protein existence level 1. Receptor for glucocorticoids (GC). Has a dual mode of action: as a transcription factor that binds to glucocorticoid response elements (GRE), both for nuclear and mitochondrial DNA, and as a modulator of other transcription factors. Affects inflammatory responses, cellular proliferation and differentiation in target tissues. Involved in chromatin remodeling. Plays a role in rapid mRNA degradation by binding to the 5' UTR of target mRNAs and interacting with PNRC2 in a ligand-dependent m
   3708..4002    +  terminator     E9 terminator (fragment): terminator and polyadenylation signal from the pea rbcS-E9 gene
   4052..4080    -  promoter       GAL1 promoter (fragment): S. cerevisiae GAL1; inducible promoter, regulated by Gal4
   4244..4303    -  promoter       GAL10 promoter (fragment): S. cerevisiae GAL10; inducible promoter, regulated by Gal4
   4322..4368    +  promoter       minimal CaMV 35S promoter: minimal 35S promoter from cauliflower mosaic virus
   4449..4475    +  CDS            3xHA (fragment): three tandem HA epitope tags
   4479..4505    +  CDS            3xHA (fragment): three tandem HA epitope tags
   4512..4538    +  CDS            3xHA (fragment): three tandem HA epitope tags
   4581..4628    +  CDS            GFP11: 11th β-strand of superfolder GFP associates with GFP(1-10), consisting of the first 10 β-strands, to reconstitute fluorescent GFP (Cabantous et al., 2005; Kamiyama et al., 2016)
   4660..4912    +  terminator     NOS terminator: nopaline synthase terminator and poly(A) signal
   4926..4956    -  promoter       NOS promoter (fragment): nopaline synthase promoter
   5080..5104    +  misc_feature   RB T-DNA repeat: right border repeat from nopaline C58 T-DNA
   5214..5463    -  CDS            TcR (fragment): tetracycline efflux protein; tetA; confers resistance to tetracycline
   5569..6219    +  CDS            TetR: tetracycline resistance regulatory protein; tetR
   6578..6768    -  rep_origin     ori (fragment): high-copy-number ColE1/pMB1/pBR322/pUC origin of replication
   6900..7009    +  oriT           oriT: incP origin of transfer
   7042..7413    +  CDS            traJ: oriT-recognizing protein; traJ
   7550..8181    +  rep_origin     oriV: incP origin of replication
   8245..8520    +  CDS            klaC (fragment): KLAC_ECOLX - Also known as telB. Protein predicted: Swiss-Prot protein existence level 4. Belongs to the kla operon, which is associated with cryptic tellurite resistance, and IncW plasmid fertility inhibition. From Escherichia coli.
   8716..8847    +  CDS            satA (fragment): STA_BACSU - Also known as yyaR. Experimental evidence at protein level: Swiss-Prot protein existence level 1. Involved in resistance to streptothricin, a broad-spectrum antibiotic produced by streptomycetes. Detoxifies streptothricin via acetylation of the beta amino group of the first beta-lysyl moiety of streptothricin. From Bacillus subtilis (strain 168).
   8873..9640    -  mobile_element IS1: prokaryotic transposable element IS1
   9832..10626   +  CDS            KanR: aminoglycoside phosphotransferase; aphA-3; confers resistance to kanamycin
  10925..12073   +  CDS            trfA: trans-acting replication protein that binds to and activates oriV
  12093..12212   +  CDS            tetR (fragment): TETR1_ECOLX - Experimental evidence at protein level: Swiss-Prot protein existence level 1. TetR is the repressor of the tetracycline resistance element; its N-terminal region forms a helix-turn-helix structure and binds DNA. Binding of tetracycline to TetR reduces the repressor affinity for the tetracycline resistance gene (tetA) promoter operator sites. From Escherichia coli.
  13669..13693   +  misc_feature   LB T-DNA repeat: left border repeat from nopaline C58 T-DNA
  13747..13877   -  CDS            lacI (fragment): lac repressor; lacI; The lac repressor binds to the lac operator to inhibit transcription in E. coli. This inhibition can be relieved by adding lactose or isopropyl-β-D-thiogalactopyranoside (IPTG).
  13878..14178   -  rep_origin     M13 ori (fragment) (sequence partly withheld): M13 bacteriophage origin of replication; arrow indicates direction of (+) strand synthesis
  14176..14331   -  CDS            lacZα (fragment) (sequence partly withheld): LacZα fragment of β-galactosidase; lacZ fragment
  14340..14540   -  terminator     gene 7 terminator: transcription terminator for octopine-type Ti plasmid gene 7
>Addgene plasmid #108180 | UBQ10:sXVE:(MCS)-3xHA-S11 | addgene full sequence | sequence record 208331 | Addgene NGS Result
ATCCGTCGAAGCTAGCTTGGGTCCCGCTCAGAAGAACTCGTCAAGAAGGCGATAGAAGGCGATGCGCTGC
GAATCGGGAGCGGCGATACCGTAAAGCACGAGGAAGCGGTCAGCCCATTCGCCGCCAAGCTCTTCAGCAA
TATCACGGGTAGCCAACGCTATGTCCTGATAGCGGTCCGCCACACCCAGCCGGCCACAGTCGATGAATCC
AGAAAAGCGGCCATTTTCCACCATGATATTCGGCAAGCAGGCATCGCCATGGGTCACGACGAGATCCTCG
CCGTCGGGCATGCGCGCCTTGAGCCTGGCGAACAGTTCGGCTGGCGCGAGCCCCTGATGCTCTTCGTCCA
GATCATCCTGATCGACAAGACCGGCTTCCATCCGAGTACGTGCTCGCTCGATGCGATGTTTCGCTTGGTG
GTCGAATGGGCAGGTAGCCGGATCAAGCGTATGCAGCCGCCGCATTGCATCAGCCATGATGGATACTTTC
TCGGCAGGAGCAAGGTGAGATGACAGGAGATCCTGCCCCGGCACTTCGCCCAATAGCAGCCAGTCCCTTC
CCGCTTCAGTGACAACGTCGAGCACAGCTGCGCAAGGAACGCCCGTCGTGGCCAGCCACGATAGCCGCGC
TGCCTCGTCCTGCAGTTCATTCAGGGCACCGGACAGGTCGGTCTTGACAAAAAGAACCGGGCGCCCCTGC
GCTGACAGCCGGAACACGGCGGCATCAGAGCAGCCGATTGTCTGTTGTGCCCAGTCATAGCCGAATAGCC
TCTCCACCCAAGCGGCCGGAGAACCTGCGTGCAATCCATCTTGTTCAATCCAAGCTCCCATGGGCCCTCG
ACTAGAGTCGAGATCTGGATTGAGAGTGAATATGAGACTCTAATTGGATACCGAGGGGAATTTATGGAAC
GTCAGTGGAGCATTTTTGACAAGAAATATTTGCTAGCTGATAGTGACCTTAGGCGACTTTTGAACGCGCA
ATAATGGTTTCTGACGTATGTGCTTAGCTCATTAAACTCCAGAAACCCGCGGCTGAGTGGCTCCTTCAAC
GTTGCGGTTCTGTCAGTTCCAAACGTAAAACGGCTTGTCCCGCGTCATCGGCGGGGGTCATAACGTGACT
CCCTTAATTCTCCGCTCATGATCTTGATCCCCTGCGCCATCAGATCCTTGGCGGCAAGAAAGCCATCCAG
TTTACTTTGCAGGGCTTCCCAACCTTACCAGAGGGCGCCCCAGCTGGCAATTCCGGTTCGCTTGCTGTCC
ATAAAACCGCCCAGTCTAGCTATCGCCATGTAAGCCCACTGCAAGCTACCTGCTTTCTCTTTGCGCTTGC
GTTTTCCCTTGTCCAGATAGCCCAGTAGCTGACATTCATCCGGGGTCAGCACCGTTTCTGCGGACTGGCT
TTCTACGTGTTCCGCTTCCTTTAGCAGCCCTTGCGCCCTGAGTGCTTGCGGCAGCGTGAAGCTTCGACGA
GTCAGTAATAAACGGCGTCAAAGTGGTTGCAGCCGGCACACACGAGTCGTGTTTATCAACTCAAAGCACA
AATACTTTTCCTCAACCTAAAAATAAGGCAATTAGCCAAAAACAACTTTGCGTGTAAACAACGCTCAATA
CACGTGTCATTTTATTATTAGCTATTGCTTCACCGCCTTAGCTTTCTCGTGACCTAGTCGTCCTCGTCTT
TTCTTCTTCTTCTTCTATAAAACAATACCCAAAGAGCTCTTCTTCTTCACAATTCAGATTTCAATTTCTC
AAAATCTTAAAAACTTTCTCTCAATTCTCTCTACCGTGATCAAGGTAAATTTCTGTGTTCCTTATTCTCT
CAAAATCTTCGATTTTGTTTTCGTTCGATCCCAATTTCGTATATGTTCTTTGGTTTAGATTCTGTTAATC
TTAGATCGAAGACGATTTTCTGGGTTTGATCGTTAGATATCATCTTAATTCTCGATTAGGGTTTCATAGA
TATCATCCGATTTGTTCAAATAATTTGAGTTTTGTCGAATAATTACTCTTCGATTTGTGATTTCTATCTA
GTTCTGGTGTTAGTTTCTAGTTTGTGCGATCGAATTTGTCGATTAATCTGAGTTTTTCTGATTAACAGAC
TAGCCCGCGGAAAATGAAGGCTCTTACTGCTAGACAACAAGAAGTTTTTGATCTTATTAGAGATCATATT
TCTCAAACTGGAATGCCTCCTACTAGAGCTGAAATTGCTCAAAGACTTGGATTTAGGTCTCCTAATGCTG
CTGAAGAACATCTTAAGGCTCTTGCTAGAAAGGGAGTTATTGAAATTGTTTCTGGAGCTTCAAGAGGAAT
TAGACTTCTTCAAGAAGAAGAAGAAGGACTTCCTCTTGTTGGAAGAGTTGCTGCTGGAGAACCTTCTTCT
GCTCCTCCTACTGATGTTTCTCTTGGAGATGAACTTCATCTTGATGGAGAAGATGTTGCTATGGCTCATG
CTGATGCTCTTGATGATTTTGATCTTGATATGCTTGGAGATGGAGATTCTCCTGGACCTGGATTTACTCC
TCATGATTCTGCTCCTTATGGAGCACTTGATATGGCTGATTTTGAATTTGAACAAATGTTTACTGATGCT
CTTGGAATTGATGAATATGGAGGAGATCCTTCTGCTGGAGATATGAGAGCTGCTAATCTTTGGCCTTCTC
CTCTTATGATTAAGAGGTCTAAGAAGAACTCTCTTGCTCTTTCTCTTACTGCTGACCAAATGGTTTCTGC
TCTTCTTGATGCTGAACCTCCTATTCTTTATTCTGAATATGATCCTACTAGACCTTTTTCTGAGGCTTCT
ATGATGGGACTTCTTACTAATCTTGCTGATAGAGAACTTGTTCATATGATTAATTGGGCTAAGAGAGTTC
CTGGATTTGTTGATCTTACTCTTCATGACCAAGTTCATCTTCTTGAATGTGCTTGGCTTGAAATTCTTAT
GATTGGACTTGTTTGGAGGTCTATGGAACATCCTGTTAAACTTCTTTTTGCTCCTAATCTTCTTCTTGAT
AGAAATCAAGGAAAGTGTGTTGAAGGAATGGTTGAAATTTTTGATATGCTTCTTGCTACTTCTTCAAGAT
TTAGAATGATGAATCTTCAAGGAGAAGAATTTGTTTGTCTTAAGTCTATTATTCTTCTTAATTCTGGAGT
TTATACTTTTCTTTCTTCTACTCTTAAGTCTCTTGAAGAAAAGGATCATATTCATAGAGTTCTTGATAAG
ATTACTGATACTCTTATTCATCTTATGGCTAAGGCTGGACTTACTCTTCAACAACAACATCAAAGACTTG
CTCAACTTCTTCTTATTCTTTCTCATATTAGACATATGTCTAATAAGGGAATGGAACATCTTTATTCTAT
GAAGTGTAAGAATGTTGTTCCTCTTTATGATCTTCTTCTTGAAATGCTTGATGCTCATAGACTTCATGCT
CCTACTTCAAGAGGAGGAGCTTCTGTTGAAGAAACTGACCAATCTCATCTTGCTACTGCTGGATCTACTT
CTTCTCATTCTCTTCAAAAGTATTATATTACTGGAGAAGCTGAAGGATTTCCTGCTACTGTTTGAAGATC
TTGATCAAGCTCCCTGGCCAATTCCCAGAGATGTTAGCTGAAATCATCACTAATCAGATACCAAAATATT
CAAATGGAAATATCAAATAGCTTCTGTTTCATCAAAAATGACTCGACCTAACTGAGTAAGCATGCTTGTT
CGAGTATTATGGCATTGGGAAAACTGTTTTTCTTGTACCATTTGTTGTGCTTGTAATTTACTGTGTTTTT
TATTCGGTTTTCGCTATCGAACTGTGAAATGGAAATGGATGGAGAAGAGTTAATGAATGATATGGTCCTT
TTGTTCATTCTCAAATTAATATTATTTGTTTTTTCTCTTATTTGTTGTGTGTTGAATTTGAAATTATAAG
AGATATGCAAACATTTTGTTTTGAGTAAAAATGTGTCAAATCGTGGCCTCTAATGACCGAAGTTAATATG
AGGAGTAAAACATCCCAAACGCGGCCGCAACCGGTCTTGCATCCAGCTGGGCTGCAGGTCGAGGCTAAAA
AACTAATCGCATTATCATCCCCTCGACGTACTGTACATATAACCACTGGTTTTATATACAGCAGTACTGT
ACATATAACCACTGGTTTTATATACAGCAGTCGACGTACTGTACATATAACCACTGGTTTTATATACAGC
AGTACTGTACATATAACCACTGGTTTTATATACAGCAGTCGAGGTAAGATTAGATATGGATATGTATATG
GATATGTATATGGTGGTAATGCCATGTAATATGCTCGACTCTAGGATCTTCGCAAGACCCTTCCTCTATA
TAAGGAAGTTCATTTCATTTGGAGAGGACACGCTGAAGCTAGTCGACTCTAGCCAAATCTAGGGGATCCG
GCGCGCCCGGGTTAATTAACTCGAGTCTAGAGTCGACTTACCCATACGATGTTCCAGATTACGCTGGCTA
CCCATACGATGTTCCAGATTACGCTGGATCATACCCATACGATGTTCCAGATTACGCTACTAGTGGTGGA
GGGTCTGGTGGCGGATCAACCAGTGAAAAGCGTGACCACATGGTCCTTCTTGAGTATGTAACTGCTGCTG
GGATTACAGATGCTAGCTAAATCGAGCTCGAATTTCCCCGATCGTTCAAACATTTGGCAATAAAGTTTCT
TAAGATTGAATCCTGTTGCCGGTCTTGCGATGATTATCATATAATTTCTGTTGAATTACGTTAAGCATGT
AATAATTAACATGTAATGCATGACGTTATTTATGAGATGGGTTTTTATGATTAGAGTCCCGCAATTATAC
ATTTAATACGCGATAGAAAACAAAATATAGCGCGCAAACTAGGATAAATTATCGCGCGCGGTGTCATCTA
TGTTACTAGATCGGGGAATTCAGATCGGCTGAGTGGCTCCTTCAACGTTGCGGTTCTGTCAGTTCCAAAC
GTAAAACGGCTTGTCCCGCGTCATCGGCGGGGGTCATAACGTGACTCCCTTAATTCTCCGCTCATGATCA
GATTGTCGTTTCCCGCCTTCAGTTTAAACTATCAGTGTTTGACAGGATATATTGGCGGGTAAACCTAAGA
GAAAAGAGCGTTTATTAGAATAATCGGATATTTAAAAGGGCGTGAAAAGGTTTATCCGTTCGTCCATTTG
TATGTGCATGCCAACCACAGGGTTCCCCAGATCTGGCGCCGGCCAGCGAGACGAGCAAGATTGGCCGCCG
CCCGAAACGATCCGACAGCGCGCCCAGCACAGGTGCGCAGGCAAATTGCACCAACGCATACAGCGCCAGC
AGAATGCCATAGTGGGCGGTGACGTCGTTCGAGTGAACCAGATCGCGCAGGAGGCCCGGCAGCACCGGCA
TAATCAGGCCGATGCCGACAGCGTCGAGCGCGACAGTGCTCAGAATTACGATCAGGGGTATGTTGGGTTT
CACGTCTGGCCTCCGGACCAGCCTCCGCTGGTCCGATTGAACGCGCGGATTCTTTATCACTGATAAGTTG
GTGGACATATTATGTTTATCAGTGATAAAGTGTCAAGCATGACAAAGTTGCAGCCGAATACAGTGATCCG
TGCCGCCCTGGACCTGTTGAACGAGGTCGGCGTAGACGGTCTGACGACACGCAAACTGGCGGAACGGTTG
GGGGTTCAGCAGCCGGCGCTTTACTGGCACTTCAGGAACAAGCGGGCGCTGCTCGACGCACTGGCCGAAG
CCATGCTGGCGGAGAATCATACGCATTCGGTGCCGAGAGCCGACGACGACTGGCGCTCATTTCTGATCGG
GAATGCCCGCAGCTTCAGGCAGGCGCTGCTCGCCTACCGCGATGGCGCGCGCATCCATGCCGGCACGCGA
CCGGGCGCACCGCAGATGGAAACGGCCGACGCGCAGCTTCGCTTCCTCTGCGAGGCGGGTTTTTCGGCCG
GGGACGCCGTCAATGCGCTGATGACAATCAGCTACTTCACTGTTGGGGCCGTGCTTGAGGAGCAGGCCGG
CGACAGCGATGCCGGCGAGCGCGGCGGCACCGTTGAACAGGCTCCGCTCTCGCCGCTGTTGCGGGCCGCG
ATAGACGCCTTCGACGAAGCCGGTCCGGACGCAGCGTTCGAGCAGGGACTCGCGGTGATTGTCGATGGAT
TGGCGAAAAGGAGGCTCGTTGTCAGGAACGTTGAAGGACCGAGAAAGGGTGACGATTGATCAGGACCGCT
GCCGGAGCGCAACCCACTCACTACAGCAGAGCCATGTAGACAACATCCCCTCCCCCTTTCCACCGCGTCA
GACGCCCGTAGCAGCCCGCTACGGGCTTTTTCATGCCCTGCCCTAGCGTCCAAGCCTCACGGCCGCGCTC
GGCCTCTCTGGCGGCCTTCTGGCGCTCTTCCGCTTCCTCGCTCACTGACTCGCTGCGCTCGGTCGTTCGG
CTGCGGCGAGCGGTATCAGCTCACTCAAAGGCGGTAATACGGTTATCCACAGAATCAGGGGATAACGCAG
GAAAGAACATGTGAGCAAAAGGCCAGCAAAAGGCCAGGAACCGTAAAAAGGCCGCGTTGCTGGCGTTTTT
CCATAGGCTCCGCCCCCCTGACGAGCATCACAAAAATCGACGCTCAAGTCAGAGGTGGCGAAACCCGACA
GGACTATAAAGATACCAGGCGTTTCCCCCTGGAAGCTCCCTCGTGCGCTCTCCTGTTCCGACCCTGCCGC
TTACCGGATACCTGTCCGCCTTTCTCCCTTCGGGAAGCGTGGCGCTTTTCCGCTGCATAACCCTGCTTCG
GGGTCATTATAGCGATTTTTTCGGTATATCCATCCTTTTTCGCACGATATACAGGATTTTGCCAAAGGGT
TCGTGTAGACTTTCCTTGGTGTATCCAACGGCGTCAGCCGGGCAGGATAGGTGAAGTAGGCCCACCCGCG
AGCGGGTGTTCCTTCTTCACTGTCCCTTATTCGCACCTGGCGGTGCTCAACGGGAATCCTGCTCTGCGAG
GCTGGCCGGCTACCGCCGGCGTAACAGATGAGGGCAAGCGGATGGCTGATGAAACCAAGCCAACCAGGAA
GGGCAGCCCACCTATCAAGGTGTACTGCCTTCCAGACGAACGAAGAGCGATTGAGGAAAAGGCGGCGGCG
GCCGGCATGAGCCTGTCGGCCTACCTGCTGGCCGTCGGCCAGGGCTACAAAATCACGGGCGTCGTGGACT
ATGAGCACGTCCGCGAGCTGGCCCGCATCAATGGCGACCTGGGCCGCCTGGGCGGCCTGCTGAAACTCTG
GCTCACCGACGACCCGCGCACGGCGCGGTTCGGTGATGCCACGATCCTCGCCCTGCTGGCGAAGATCGAA
GAGAAGCAGGACGAGCTTGGCAAGGTCATGATGGGCGTGGTCCGCCCGAGGGCAGAGCCATGACTTTTTT
AGCCGCTAAAACGGCCGGGGGGTGCGCGTGATTGCCAAGCACGTCCCCATGCGCTCCATCAAGAAGAGCG
ACTTCGCGGAGCTGGTGAAGTACATCACCGACGAGCAAGGCAAGACCGAGCGCCTTTCCGACGCTCACCG
GGCTGGTTGCCCTCGCCGCTGGGCTGGCGGCCGTCTATGGCCCTGCAAACGCGCCAGAAACGCCGTCGAA
GCCGTGTGCGAGACACCGCGGCCGCCGGCGTTGTGGATACCTCGCGGAAAACTTGGCCCTCACTGACAGA
TGAGGGGCGGACGTTGACACTTGAGGGGCCGACTCACCCGGCGCGGCGTTGACAGATGAGGGGCAGGCTC
GATTTCGGCCGGCGACGTGGAGCTGGCCAGCCTCGCAAATCGGCGAAAACGCCTGATTTTACGCGAGTTT
CCCACAGATGATGTGGACAAGCCTGGGGATAAGTGCCCTGCGGTATTGACACTTGAGGGGCGCGACTACT
GACAGATGAGGGGCGCGATCCTTGACACTTGAGGGGCAGAGTGCTGACAGATGAGGGGCGCACCTATTGA
CATTTGAGGGGCTGTCCACAGGCAGAAAATCCAGCATTTGCAAGGGTTTCCGCCCGTTTTTCGGCCACCG
CTAACCTGTCTTTTAACCTGCTTTTAAACCAATATTTATAAACCTTGTTTTTAACCAGGGCTGCGCCCTG
TGCGCGTGACCGCGCACGCCGAAGGGGGGTGCCCCCCCTTCTCGAACCCTCCCGGCCCGCTAACGCGGGC
CTCCCATCCCCCCAGGGGCTGCGCCCCTCGGCCGCGAACGGCCTCACCCCAAAAATGGCAGCGCTGGCAG
TCCTTGCCATTGCCGGGATCGGGGCAGTAACGGGATGGGCGATCAGCCCGAGCGCGACGCCCGGAAGCAT
TGACGTGCCGCAGGTGCTGGCATCGACATTCAGCGACCAGGTGCCGGGCAGTGAGGGCGGCGGCCTGGGT
GGCGGCCTGCCCTTCACTTCGGCCGTCGGGGCATTCACGGACTTCATGGCGGGGCCGGCAATTTTTACCT
TGGGCATTCTTGGCATAGTGGTCGCGGGTGCCGTGCTCGTGTTCGGGGGTGCGATAAACCCAGCGAACCA
TTTGAGGTGATAGGTAAGATTATACCGAGGTATGAAAACGAGAATTGGACCTTTACAGAATTACTCTATG
AAGCGCCATATTTAAAAAGCTACCAAGACGAAGAGGATGAAGAGGATGAGGAGGCAGATTGCCTTGAATA
TATTGACAATACTGATAAGATAATATATCTTTTATATAGAAGATATCGCCGTATGTAAGGATTTCAGGGG
GCAAGGCATAGGCAGCGCGCTTATCAATATATCTATAGAATGGGCAAAGCATAAAAACTTGCATGGACTA
ATGCTTGAAACCAGGACAATAACCTTATAGCTTGTAAATTCTATCATAATTGGGTAATGACTCCAACTTA
TTGATAGTGTTTTATGTTCAGATAATGCCCGATGACTTTGTCATGCAGCTCCACCGATTTTGAGAACGAC
AGCGACTTCCGTCCCAGCCGTGCCAGGTGCTGCCTCAGATTCAGGTTATGCCGCTCAATTCGCTGCGTAT
ATCGCTTGCTGATTACGTGCAGCTTTCCCTTCAGGCGGGATTCATACAGCGGCCAGCCATCCGTCATCCA
TATCACCACGTCAAAGGGTGACAGCAGGCTCATAAGACGCCCCAGCGTCGCCATAGTGCGTTCACCGAAT
ACGTGCGCAACAACCGTCTTCCGGAGACTGTCATACGCGTAAAACAGCCAGCGCTGGCGCGATTTAGCCC
CGACATAGCCCCACTGTTCGTCCATTTCCGCGCAGACGATGACGTCACTGCCCGGCTGTATGCGCGAGGT
TACCGACTGCGGCCTGAGTTTTTTAAGTGACGTAAAATCGTGTTGAGGCCAACGCCCATAATGCGGGCTG
TTGCCCGGCATCCAACGCCATTCATGGCCATATCAATGATTTTCTGGTGCGTACCGGGTTGAGAAGCGGT
GTAAGTGAACTGCAGTTGCCATGTTTTACGGCAGTGAGAGCAGAGATAGCGCTGATGTCCGGCGGTGCTT
TTGCCGTTACGCACCACCCCGTCAGTAGCTGAACAGGAGGGACAGCTGATAGAAACAGAAGCCACTGGAG
CACCTCAAAAACACCATCATACACTAAATCAGTAAGTTGGCAGCATCACCCATAATTGTGGTTTCAAAAT
CGGCTCCGTCGATACTATGTTATACGCCAACTTTGAAAACAACTTTGAAAAAGCTGTTTTCTGGTATTTA
AGGTTTTAGAATGCAAGGAACAGTGAATTGGAGTTCGTCTTGTTATAATTAGCTTCTTGGGGTATCTTTA
AATACTGTAGAAAAGAGGAAGGAAATAATAAATGGCTAAAATGAGAATATCACCGGAATTGAAAAAACTG
ATCGAAAAATACCGCTGCGTAAAAGATACGGAAGGAATGTCTCCTGCTAAGGTATATAAGCTGGTGGGAG
AAAATGAAAACCTATATTTAAAAATGACGGACAGCCGGTATAAAGGGACCACCTATGATGTGGAACGGGA
AAAGGACATGATGCTATGGCTGGAAGGAAAGCTGCCTGTTCCAAAGGTCCTGCACTTTGAACGGCATGAT
GGCTGGAGCAATCTGCTCATGAGTGAGGCCGATGGCGTCCTTTGCTCGGAAGAGTATGAAGATGAACAAA
GCCCTGAAAAGATTATCGAGCTGTATGCGGAGTGCATCAGGCTCTTTCACTCCATCGACATATCGGATTG
TCCCTATACGAATAGCTTAGACAGCCGCTTAGCCGAATTGGATTACTTACTGAATAACGATCTGGCCGAT
GTGGATTGCGAAAACTGGGAAGAAGACACTCCATTTAAAGATCCGCGCGAGCTGTATGATTTTTTAAAGA
CGGAAAAGCCCGAAGAGGAACTTGTCTTTTCCCACGGCGACCTGGGAGACAGCAACATCTTTGTGAAAGA
TGGCAAAGTAAGTGGCTTTATTGATCTTGGGAGAAGCGGCAGGGCGGACAAGTGGTATGACATTGCCTTC
TGCGTCCGGTCGATCAGGGAGGATATCGGGGAAGAACAGTATGTCGAGCTATTTTTTGACTTACTGGGGA
TCAAGCCTGATTGGGAGAAAATAAAATATTATATTTTACTGGATGAATTGTTTTAGTACCTAGATGTGGC
GCAACGATGCCGGCGACAAGCAGGAGCGCACCGACTTCTTCCGCATCAAGTGTTTTGGCTCTCAGGCCGA
GGCCCACGGCAAGTATTTGGGCAAGGGGTCGCTGGTATTCGTGCAGGGCAAGATTCGGAATACCAAGTAC
GAGAAGGACGGCCAGACGGTCTACGGGACCGACTTCATTGCCGATAAGGTGGATTATCTGGACACCAAGG
CACCAGGCGGGTCAAATCAGGAATAAGGGCACATTGCCCCGGCGTGAGTCGGGGCAATCCCGCAAGGAGG
GTGAATGAATCGGACGTTTGACCGGAAGGCATACAGGCAAGAACTGATCGACGCGGGGTTTTCCGCCGAG
GATGCCGAAACCATCGCAAGCCGCACCGTCATGCGTGCGCCCCGCGAAACCTTCCAGTCCGTCGGCTCGA
TGGTCCAGCAAGCTACGGCCAAGATCGAGCGCGACAGCGTGCAACTGGCTCCCCCTGCCCTGCCCGCGCC
ATCGGCCGCCGTGGAGCGTTCGCGTCGTCTCGAACAGGAGGCGGCAGGTTTGGCGAAGTCGATGACCATC
GACACGCGAGGAACTATGACGACCAAGAAGCGAAAAACCGCCGGCGAGGACCTGGCAAAACAGGTCAGCG
AGGCCAAGCAGGCCGCGTTGCTGAAACACACGAAGCAGCAGATCAAGGAAATGCAGCTTTCCTTGTTCGA
TATTGCGCCGTGGCCGGACACGATGCGAGCGATGCCAAACGACACGGCCCGCTCTGCCCTGTTCACCACG
CGCAACAAGAAAATCCCGCGCGAGGCGCTGCAAAACAAGGTCATTTTCCACGTCAACAAGGACGTGAAGA
TCACCTACACCGGCGTCGAGCTGCGGGCCGACGATGACGAACTGGTGTGGCAGCAGGTGTTGGAGTACGC
GAAGCGCACCCCTATCGGCGAGCCGATCACCTTCACGTTCTACGAGCTTTGCCAGGACCTGGGCTGGTCG
ATCAATGGCCGGTATTACACGAAGGCCGAGGAATGCCTGTCGCGCCTACAGGCGACGGCGATGGGCTTCA
CGTCCGACCGCGTTGGGCACCTGGAATCGGTGTCGCTGCTGCACCGCTTCCGCGTCCTGGACCGTGGCAA
GAAAACGTCCCGTTGCCAGGTCCTGATCGACGAGGAAATCGTCGTGCTGTTTGCTGGCGACCACTACACG
AAATTCATATGGGAGAAGTACCGCAAGCTGTCGCCGACGGCCCGACGGATGTTCGACTATTTCAGCTCGC
ACCGGGAGCCGTACCCGCTCAAGCTGGAAACCTTCCGCCTCATGTGCGGATCGGATTCCACCCGCGTGAA
GAAGTGGCGCGAGCAGGTCGGCGAAGCCTGCGAAGAGTTGCGAGGCAGCGGCCTGGTGGAACACGCCTGG
GTCAATGATGACCTGGTGCATTGCAAACGCTAGGGCCTTGTGGGGTCAGTTCCGGCTGGGGGTTCAGCAG
CCAGCGCTTTACTGGCATTTCAGGAACAAGCGGGCACTGCTCGACGCACTTGCTTCGCTCAGTATCGCTC
GGGACGCACGGCGCGCTCTACGAACTGCCGATAAACAGAGGATTAAAATTGACAATTGTGATTAAGGCTC
AGATTCGACGGCTTGGAGCGGCCGACGTGCAGGATTTCCGCGAGATCCGATTGTCGGCCCTGAAGAAAGC
TCCAGAGATGTTCGGGTCCGTTTACGAGCACGAGGAGAAAAAGCCCATGGAGGCGTTCGCTGAACGGTTG
CGAGATGCCGTGGCATTCGGCGCCTACATCGACGGCGAGATCATTGGGCTGTCGGTCTTCAAACAGGAGG
ACGGCCCCAAGGACGCTCACAAGGCGCATCTGTCCGGCGTTTTCGTGGAGCCCGAACAGCGAGGCCGAGG
GGTCGCCGGTATGCTGCTGCGGGCGTTGCCGGCGGGTTTATTGCTCGTGATGATCGTCCGACAGATTCCA
ACGGGAATCTGGTGGATGCGCATCTTCATCCTCGGCGCACTTAATATTTCGCTATTCTGGAGCTTGTTGT
TTATTTCGGTCTACCGCCTGCCGGGCGGGGTCGCGGCGACGGTAGGCGCTGTGCAGCCGCTGATGGTCGT
GTTCATCTCTGCCGCTCTGCTAGGTAGCCCGATACGATTGATGGCGGTCCTGGGGGCTATTTGCGGAACT
GCGGGCGTGGCGCTGTTGGTGTTGACACCAAACGCAGCGCTAGATCCTGTCGGCGTCGCAGCGGGCCTGG
CGGGGGCGGTTTCCATGGCGTTCGGAACCGTGCTGACCCGCAAGTGGCAACCTCCCGTGCCTCTGCTCAC
CTTTACCGCCTGGCAACTGGCGGCCGGAGGACTTCTGCTCGTTCCAGTAGCTTTAGTGTTTGATCCGCCA
ATCCCGATGCCTACAGGAACCAATGTTCTCGGCCTGGCGTGGCTCGGCCTGATCGGAGCGGGTTTAACCT
ACTTCCTTTGGTTCCGGGGGATCTCGCGACTCGAACCTACAGTTGTTTCCTTACTGGGCTTTCTCAGCCC
CAGATCTGGGGTCGATCAGCCGGGGATGCATCAGGCCGACAGTCGGAACTTCGGGTCCCCGACCTGTACC
ATTCGGTGAGCAATGGATAGGGGAGTTGATATCGTCAACGTTCACTTCTAAAGAAATAGCGCCACTCAGC
TTCCTCAGCGGCTTTATCCAGCGATTTCCTATTATGTCGGCATAGTTCTCAAGATCGACAGCCTGTCACG
GTTAAGCGAGAAATGAATAAGAAGGCTGATAATTCGGATCTCTGCGAGGGAGATGATATTTGATCACAGG
CAGCAACGCTCTGTCATCGTTACAATCAACATGCTACCCTCCGCGAGATCATCCGTGTTTCAAACCCGGC
AGCTTAGTTGCCGTTCTTCCGAATAGCATCGGTAACATGAGCAAAGTCTGCCGCCTTACAACGGCTCTCC
CGCTGACGCCGTCCCGGACTGATGGGCTGCCTGTATCGAGTGGTGATTTTGTGCCGAGCTGCCGGTCGGG
GAGCTGTTGGCTGGCTGGTGGCAGGATATATTGTGGTGTAAACAAATTGACGCTTAGACAACTTAATAAC
ACATTGCGGACGTTTTTAATGTACTGGGGTGGTTTTTCTTTTCACCAGTGAGACGGGCAACAGCTGATTG
CCCTTCACCGCCTGGCCCTGAGAGAGTTGCAGCAAGCGGTCCACGCTGGTTTGCCCCAGCAGGCGAAAAT
CCTGTTTGATGGTGGTTCCGAAATCGGCAAAATCCCTTATAAATCAAAAGAATAGCCCGAGATAGGGT
[37 nt withheld, positions 13929-13965]
AAAGAACGTGGACTCCAACGTCAAAGG
[141 nt withheld, positions 13993-14133]
G
[44 nt withheld, positions 14135-14178]
CATTCAGGCTGCGCAACTGTTGGGAAGGGCGATCGGTGCGGGCCTCTTCGCTATTACGCCAGCTGGCGAA
AGGGGGATGTGCTGCAAGGCGATTAAGTTGGGTAACGCCAGGGTTTTCCCAGTCACGACGTTGTAAAACG
ACGGCCAGTGAATTAATTCCCATCTTGAAAGAAATATAGTTTAAATATTTATTGATAAAATAACAAGTCA
GGTATTATAGTCCAAGCAAAAACATAAATTTATTGATGCAAGTTTAAATTCAGAAATATTTCAATAACTG
ATTATATCAGCTGGTACATTGCCGTAGATGAAAGACTGAGTGCGATATTATGTGTAATACATAAATTGAT
GATATAGCTAGCTTAGCTCATCGGGGGATCG
