>Addgene plasmid #108180 | UBQ10:sXVE:(MCS)-3xHA-S11 | depositor partial sequence | sequence record 204020 | (MCS)-3xHA-S11
GGATCCGGCGCGCCCGGGTTAATTAACTCGAGTCTAGAGTCGACTTACCCATACGATGTTCCAGATTACG
CTGGCTACCCATACGATGTTCCAGATTACGCTGGATCATACCCATACGATGTTCCAGATTACGCTACTAG
TGGTGGAGGGTCTGGTGGCGGATCAACCAGTGAAAAGCGTGACCACATGGTCCTTCTTGAGTATGTAACT
GCTGCTGGGATTACAGATGCTAGCTAA
